Addgene plasmid #154684: pEPYC1CB0354
Purpose: MoClo Level 1 luciferase reporter
Depositing lab: Nicola Patron. Depositing organization: Earlham Institute. Publication: Rational design of minimal synthetic promoters for plants. Cai YM, Kallam K, Tidd H, Gendarini G, Salzman A, Patron NJ. Nucleic Acids Res. 2020 Aug 28. pii: 5897334. doi: 10.1093/nar/gkaa682. PubMed 32856047.
Backbone
  Vector backbone: pICH47732
  Vector type: Synthetic Biology
Growth in bacteria
  Bacterial resistance: Ampicillin, 100 μg/mL
  Growth temperature: 37°C
  Growth strain: NEB Stable
  Copy number: High Copy
Gene/Insert
  Gene/Insert name: MinSyn_035 Firefly luciferase expression cassette [MinSyn_035::TMV::LucF::Flag::ocsT]
  Species: Synthetic
  Cloning method: Restriction Enzyme; 5′ cloning site BsaI (destroyed during cloning); 3′ cloning site BsaI (destroyed during cloning)
Terms and licenses: Academic/Nonprofit Terms; Industry Terms: Not Available to Industry
Depositor comments: Please visit https://www.biorxiv.org/content/10.1101/2020.05.14.095406v1 for bioRxiv preprint.
How to cite: pEPYC1CB0354 was a gift from Nicola Patron (Addgene plasmid # 154684 ; http://n2t.net/addgene:154684 ; RRID:Addgene_154684)
