[The description below was written by a language model from this plasmid's Addgene catalogue record and pLannotate feature annotations shown in this document.]
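Description:
pEPYC1CB0354 is a MoClo (Golden Gate) Level 1 plasmid built in the pICH47732 acceptor backbone and carrying a single plant transcriptional unit that reports promoter activity through firefly luciferase. The backbone is a binary-type vector. Nopaline C58 left and right T-DNA border repeats flank the cargo, and an incP oriV together with the trfA replication initiator provides broad-host-range replication of the kind used in Agrobacterium. A high-copy ColE1/pUC origin supports propagation in E. coli. Selection is by ampicillin through a bla gene under its own promoter. A short annotated TetR fragment appears to be a backbone remnant with no stated function.

The insert was assembled with BsaI, and both sites were destroyed during cloning, as is usual for Level 1 Golden Gate assembly. It is recorded as MinSyn_035::TMV::LucF::Flag::ocsT. MinSyn_035 is a minimal synthetic plant promoter. The automated annotation detects only two short stretches resembling the CaMV 35S promoter in this region, which suggests that the design includes 35S-derived sequence, but the record does not describe its composition. Downstream, the tobacco mosaic virus Ω leader acts as a translational enhancer ahead of the luc+ firefly luciferase coding sequence. The catalogue entry lists a Flag tag after the luciferase that is not separately annotated in the feature table. The octopine synthase terminator ends the transcript.

The construct serves as a luciferase reporter for measuring the strength of this rationally designed synthetic promoter in plant cells. As a Level 1 module, it could also be combined with other transcriptional units in higher-level MoClo assemblies.
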