Features (pLannotate 1.2.2; 13 found; start..end, strand, type, name):
     42..66      +  misc_feature   RB T-DNA repeat: right border repeat from nopaline C58 T-DNA
    178..198     -  CDS            TetR (fragment): tetracycline resistance regulatory protein; tetR
    225..1370    -  CDS            trfA: TRFA_ECOLX - Experimental evidence at protein level: Swiss-Prot protein existence level 1. Also involved in plasmid copy number control, promoting intermolecular coupling of protein bound iterons at oriV, which inhibits replication initiation. From Escherichia coli.
   1706..2294    -  rep_origin     ori: high-copy-number ColE1/pMB1/pBR322/pUC origin of replication
   2465..3325    -  CDS            AmpR: β-lactamase; bla; confers resistance to ampicillin, carbenicillin, and related antibiotics
   3326..3430    -  promoter       AmpR promoter: bla
   3517..4148    -  rep_origin     oriV: incP origin of replication
   4240..4264    +  misc_feature   LB T-DNA repeat: left border repeat from nopaline C58 T-DNA
   4396..4440    +  promoter       CaMV 35S promoter (fragment): strong constitutive promoter from cauliflower mosaic virus
   4441..4523    +  promoter       CaMV 35S promoter (fragment): strong constitutive promoter from cauliflower mosaic virus
   4616..4671    +  misc_feature   TMV Ω: translational enhancer from the tobacco mosaic virus 5'-leader sequence (Gallie et al., 1988)
   4673..6322    +  CDS            luciferase: firefly luciferase; luc+; enhanced luc+ version of the luciferase gene
   6420..7127    +  terminator     OCS terminator: octopine synthase terminator
>Addgene plasmid #154684 | pEPYC1CB0354 | depositor full sequence | sequence record 299615 | pEPYC1CB0354 sequence 7134 bps
GCAATTGTCTTCTGCACGAAGTGGTTTAAACTATCAGTGTTTGACAGGATATATTGGCGGGTAAACCTAA
GAGAAAAGAGCGTTTATTAGAATAATCGGATATTTAAAAGGGCGTGAAAAGGTTTATCCGTTCGTCCATT
TGTATGTGCATGCCAACCACAGGGTTCCCCAGATCAGGCGCTGGCTGCTGAACCCCCAGCCGGAACTGAC
CCCACAAGGCCCTAGCGTTTGCAATGCACCAGGTCATCATTGACCCAGGCGTGTTCCACCAGGCCGCTGC
CTCGCAACTCTTCGCAGGCTTCGCCGACCTGCTCGCGCCACTTCTTCACGCGGGTGGAATCCGATCCGCA
CATGAGGCGGAAGGTTTCCAGCTTGAGCGGGTACGGCTCCCGGTGCGAGCTGAAATAGTCGAACATCCGT
CGGGCCGTCGGCGACAGCTTGCGGTACTTCTCCCATATGAATTTCGTGTAGTGGTCGCCAGCAAACAGCA
CGACGATTTCCTCGTCGATCAGGACCTGGCAACGGGACGTTTTCTTGCCACGGTCCAGGACGCGGAAGCG
GTGCAGCAGCGACACCGATTCCAGGTGCCCAACGCGGTCGGACGTGAAGCCCATCGCCGTCGCCTGTAGG
CGCGACAGGCATTCCTCGGCCTTCGTGTAATACCGGCCATTGATCGACCAGCCCAGGTCCTGGCAAAGCT
CGTAGAACGTGAAGGTGATCGGCTCGCCGATAGGGGTGCGCTTCGCGTACTCCAACACCTGCTGCCACAC
CAGTTCGTCATCGTCGGCCCGCAGCTCGACGCCGGTGTAGGTGATCTTCACGTCCTTGTTGACGTGGAAA
ATGACCTTGTTTTGCAGCGCCTCGCGCGGGATTTTCTTGTTGCGCGTGGTGAACAGGGCAGAGCGGGCCG
TGTCGTTTGGCATCGCTCGCATCGTGTCCGGCCACGGCGCAATATCGAACAAGGAAAGCTGCATTTCCTT
GATCTGCTGCTTCGTGTGTTTCAGCAACGCGGCCTGCTTGGCCTCGCTGACCTGTTTTGCCAGGTCCTCG
CCGGCGGTTTTTCGCTTCTTGGTCGTCATAGTTCCTCGCGTGTCGATGGTCATCGACTTCGCCAAACCTG
CCGCCTCCTGTTCAAGACGACGCGAACGCTCCACGGCGGCCGATGGCGCGGGCAGGGCAGGGGGAGCCAG
TTGCACGCTGTCGCGCTCGATCTTGGCCGTAGCTTGCTGGACCATCGAGCCGACGGACTGGAAGGTTTCG
CGGGGCGCACGCATGACGGTGCGGCTTGCGATGGTTTCGGCATCCTCGGCGGAAAACCCCGCGTCGATCA
GTTCTTGCCTGTATGCCTTCCGGTCAAACGTCCGATTCATTCACCCTCCTTGCGGGATTGCCCCGACTCA
CGCCGGGGCAATGTGCCCTTATTCCTGATTTGACCCGCCTGGTGCCTTGGTGTCCAGATAATCCACCTTA
TCGGCAATGAAGTCGGTCCCGTAGACCGTCTGGCCGTCCTTCTCGTACTTGGTATTCCGAATCTTGCCCT
GCACGAATACCAGCGACCCCTTGCCCAAATACTTGCCGTGGGCCTCGGCCTGAGAGCCAAAACACTTGAT
GCGGAAGAAGTCGGTGCGCTCCTGCTTGTCGCCGGCATCGTTGCGCCACATCTAGGATCTGCCAGGAACC
GTAAAAAGGCCGCGTTGCTGGCGTTTTTCCATAGGCTCCGCCCCCCTGACGAGCATCACAAAAATCGACG
CTCAAGTCAGAGGTGGCGAAACCCGACAGGACTATAAAGATACCAGGCGTTTCCCCCTGGAAGCTCCCTC
GTGCGCTCTCCTGTTCCGACCCTGCCGCTTACCGGATACCTGTCCGCCTTTCTCCCTTCGGGAAGCGTGG
CGCTTTCTCATAGCTCACGCTGTAGGTATCTCAGTTCGGTGTAGGTCGTTCGCTCCAAGCTGGGCTGTGT
GCACGAACCCCCCGTTCAGCCCGACCGCTGCGCCTTATCCGGTAACTATCGTCTTGAGTCCAACCCGGTA
AGACACGACTTATCGCCACTGGCAGCAGCCACTGGTAACAGGATTAGCAGAGCGAGGTATGTAGGCGGTG
CTACAGAGTTCTTGAAGTGGTGGCCTAACTACGGCTACACTAGAAGAACAGTATTTGGTATCTGCGCTCT
GCTGAAGCCAGTTACCTTCGGAAAAAGAGTTGGTAGCTCTTGATCCGGCAAACAAACCACCGCTGGTAGC
GGTGGTTTTTTTGTTTGCAAGCAGCAGATTACGCGCAGAAAAAAAGGATCTCAAGAAGATCCTTTGATCT
TTTCTACGGGGTCTGACGCTCAGTGGAACGAAAACTCACGTTAAGGGATTTTGGTCATGAGATTATCAAA
AAGGATCTTCACCTAGATCCTTTTAAATTAAAAATGAAGTTTTAAATCAATCTAAAGTATATATGAGTAA
ACTTGGTCTGACAGTTACCAATGCTTAATCAGTGAGGCACCTATCTCAGCGATCTGTCTATTTCGTTCAT
CCATAGTTGCCTGACTCCCCGTCGTGTAGATAACTACGATACGGGAGGGCTTACCATCTGGCCCCAGTGC
TGCAATGATACCGCGAGAACCACGCTCACCGGCTCCAGATTTATCAGCAATAAACCAGCCAGCCGGAAGG
GCCGAGCGCAGAAGTGGTCCTGCAACTTTATCCGCCTCCATCCAGTCTATTAATTGTTGCCGGGAAGCTA
GAGTAAGTAGTTCGCCAGTTAATAGTTTGCGCAACGTTGTTGCCATTGCTACAGGCATCGTGGTGTCACG
CTCGTCGTTTGGTATGGCTTCATTCAGCTCCGGTTCCCAACGATCAAGGCGAGTTACATGATCCCCCATG
TTGTGCAAAAAAGCGGTTAGCTCCTTCGGTCCTCCGATCGTTGTCAGAAGTAAGTTGGCCGCAGTGTTAT
CACTCATGGTTATGGCAGCACTGCATAATTCTCTTACTGTCATGCCATCCGTAAGATGCTTTTCTGTGAC
TGGTGAGTACTCAACCAAGTCATTCTGAGAATAGTGTATGCGGCGACCGAGTTGCTCTTGCCCGGCGTCA
ATACGGGATAATACCGCGCCACATAGCAGAACTTTAAAAGTGCTCATCATTGGAAAACGTTCTTCGGGGC
GAAAACTCTCAAGGATCTTACCGCTGTTGAGATCCAGTTCGATGTAACCCACTCGTGCACCCAACTGATC
TTCAGCATCTTTTACTTTCACCAGCGTTTCTGGGTGAGCAAAAACAGGAAGGCAAAATGCCGCAAAAAAG
GGAATAAGGGCGACACGGAAATGTTGAATACTCATACTCTTCCTTTTTCAATATTATTGAAGCATTTATC
AAGGTTATTGTCTCATGAGCGGATACATATTTGAATGTATTTAGAAAAATAAACAAATAGGGGTTCCGCG
CACGAATTGGCCAGCGCTGCCATTTTTGGGGTGAGGCCGTTCGCGGCCGAGGGGCGCAGCCCCTGGGGGG
ATGGGAGGCCCGCGTTAGCGGGCCGGGAGGGTTCGAGAAGGGGGGGCACCCCCCTTCGGCGTGCGCGGTC
ACGCGCACAGGGCGCAGCCCTGGTTAAAAACAAGGTTTATAAATATTGGTTTAAAAGCAGGTTAAAAGAC
AGGTTAGCGGTGGCCGAAAAACGGGCGGAAACCCTTGCAAATGCTGGATTTTCTGCCTGTGGACAGCCCC
TCAAATGTCAATAGGTGCGCCCCTCATCTGTCAGCACTCTGCCCCTCAAGTGTCAAGGATCGCGCCCCTC
ATCTGTCAGTAGTCGCGCCCCTCAAGTGTCAATACCGCAGGGCACTTATCCCCAGGCTTGTCCACATCAT
CTGTGGGAAACTCGCGTAAAATCAGGCGTTTTCGCCGATTTGCGAGGCTGGCCAGCTCCACGTCGCCGGC
CGAAATCGAGCCTGCCCCTCATCTGTCAACGCCGCGCCGGGTGAGTCGGCCCCTCAAGTGTCAACGTCCG
CCCCTCATCTGTCAGTGAGGGCCAAGTTTTCCGCGAGGTATCCACAACGCCGGCGGCCGCGGTGTCTCGC
ACACGGCTTCGACGGCGTTTCTGGCGCGTTTGCAGGGCCATAGACGGCCGCCAGCCCAGCGGCGAGGGCA
ACCAGCCCGGTGAGCGTCGCAAAGGAGATCCTGATCTGACTGATGGGCTGCCTGTATCGAGTGGTGATTT
TGTGCCGAGCTGCCGGTCGGGGAGCTGTTGGCTGGCTGGTGGCAGGATATATTGTGGTGTAAACAAATTG
ACGCTTAGACAACTTAATAACACATTGCGGACGTTTTTAATGTACTGGGGTGGATGCAGTGGGCCCCACT
CTGTGAAGACAATGCCGAATTCGGATCCGGAGGGAGGCGTGTCGTTTTAGTGAGGTCATTCAAGATCTCT
CTGCCGACAGTGGTCCCAAAGATGGACCCCAAGAGGTTCCAACCACGTCTACAAAGCAAGTGGATTGATG
TGACATCTCCACTGACGTAAGGGATGACGCACAATCCCACTATTACTGTTGGACTCTGAAGAAGATACCT
ATATAAGGTTTTGCTATTCATTGAAAGCAGTAGTGACTGATTTGTATATATACTGTATTTTTACAACAAT
TACCAACAACAACAAACAACAAACAACATTACAATTACTATTTACAATTACAATGGAGGACGCCAAAAAC
ATAAAGAAAGGCCCGGCGCCATTCTATCCGCTGGAAGATGGAACCGCTGGAGAGCAACTGCATAAGGCTA
TGAAGAGATACGCCCTGGTTCCTGGAACAATTGCTTTTACAGATGCACATATCGAGGTGGACATCACTTA
CGCTGAGTACTTCGAAATGTCCGTTCGGTTGGCAGAAGCTATGAAACGATATGGGCTGAATACAAATCAC
AGAATCGTCGTATGCAGTGAAAACTCTCTTCAATTCTTTATGCCGGTGTTGGGCGCGTTATTTATCGGAG
TTGCAGTTGCGCCCGCGAACGACATTTATAATGAACGTGAATTGCTCAACAGTATGGGCATTTCGCAGCC
TACCGTGGTGTTCGTTTCCAAAAAGGGGTTGCAAAAAATTTTGAACGTGCAAAAAAAGCTCCCAATCATC
CAAAAAATTATTATCATGGATTCTAAAACGGATTACCAGGGATTTCAGTCGATGTACACGTTCGTCACAT
CTCATCTACCTCCCGGTTTTAATGAATACGATTTTGTGCCAGAGTCCTTCGATAGGGACAAGACAATTGC
ACTGATCATGAACTCCTCTGGATCTACTGGTCTGCCTAAAGGTGTCGCTCTGCCTCATAGAACTGCCTGC
GTGAGATTCTCGCATGCCAGAGATCCTATTTTTGGCAATCAAATCATTCCGGATACTGCGATTTTAAGTG
TTGTTCCATTCCATCACGGTTTTGGAATGTTTACTACACTCGGATATTTGATATGTGGATTTCGAGTCGT
CTTAATGTATAGATTTGAAGAAGAACTGTTTCTGAGGAGCCTTCAGGATTACAAGATTCAAAGTGCGCTG
CTGGTGCCAACCCTATTCTCCTTCTTCGCCAAAAGCACTCTGATTGACAAATACGATTTATCTAATTTAC
ACGAAATTGCTTCTGGTGGCGCTCCCCTCTCTAAGGAAGTCGGGGAAGCGGTTGCCAAGAGGTTCCATCT
GCCAGGTATCAGGCAAGGATATGGGCTCACTGAGACTACATCAGCTATTCTGATTACACCCGAGGGGGAT
GATAAACCGGGCGCGGTCGGTAAAGTTGTTCCATTTTTTGAAGCGAAGGTTGTGGATCTGGATACCGGGA
AAACGCTGGGCGTTAATCAAAGAGGCGAACTGTGTGTGAGAGGTCCTATGATTATGTCCGGTTATGTAAA
CAATCCGGAAGCGACCAACGCCTTGATTGACAAGGATGGATGGCTACATTCTGGAGACATAGCTTACTGG
GACGAGGACGAACACTTCTTCATCGTTGACCGCCTGAAGTCTCTGATTAAGTACAAAGGCTATCAGGTGG
CTCCCGCTGAATTGGAATCCATCTTGCTCCAACACCCCAACATCTTCGACGCAGGTGTCGCAGGTCTGCC
CGACGATGACGCCGGTGAACTTCCCGCCGCCGTTGTTGTTTTGGAGCACGGAAAGACGATGACGGAAAAA
GAGATCGTGGATTACGTCGCCAGTCAAGTAACAACCGCGAAAAAGTTGCGCGGAGGAGTTGTGTTTGTGG
ACGAAGTACCGAAAGGTCTTACCGGAAAACTCGACGCAAGAAAAATCAGAGAGATCCTCATAAAGGCCAA
GAAGGGCGGAAAGATCGCCGTGGGTTCGGATTATAAGGACCATGACGGAGACTATAAGGACCATGACCTC
GACGCTGCAGCAGCGGATTATAAGGACGATGACGATAAGTGAGCTTGTCCTGCTTTAATGAGATATGCGA
GAAGCCTATGATCGCATGATATTTGCTTTCAATTCTGTTGTGCACGTTGTAAAAAACCTGAGCATGTGTA
GCTCAGATCCTTACCGCCGGTTTCGGTTCATTCTAATGAATATATCACCCGTTACTATCGTATTTTTATG
AATAATATTCTCCGTTCAATTTACTGATTGTACCCTACTACTTATATGTACAATATTAAAATGAAAACAA
TATATTGTGCTGAATAGGTTTATAGCGACATCTATGATAGAGCGCCACAATAACAAACAATTGCGTTTTA
TTATTACAAATCCAATTTTAAAAAAAGCGGCAGAACCGGTCAAACCTAAAAGACTGATTACATAAATCTT
ATTCAAATTTCAAAAGTGCCCCAGGGGCTAGTATCTACGACACACCGAGCGGCGAACTAATAACGCTCAC
TGAAGGGAACTCCGGTTCCCCGCCGGCGCGCATGGGTGAGATTCCTTGAAGTTGAGTATTGGCCGTCCGC
TCTACCGAAAGTTACGGGCACCATTCAACCCGGTCCAGCACGGCGGCCGGGTAACCGACTTGCTGCCCCG
AGAATTATGCAGCATTTTTTTGGTGTATGTGGGCCCCAAATGAAGTGCAGGTCAAACCTTGACAGTGACG
ACAAATCGTTGGGCGGGTCCAGGGCGAATTTTGCGACAACATGTCGAGGCTCAGCAGGACCGCT
